Addgene plasmid #220214: pET21a-TEX264_wt-His6
Purpose: Bacterial expression of wild type TEX264, C-terminal His6 tag
Depositing lab: Kristijan Ramadan. Depositing organization: University of Oxford. Publication: TEX264 coordinates p97- and SPRTN-mediated resolution of topoisomerase 1-DNA adducts. Fielden J, Wiseman K, Torrecilla I, Li S, Hume S, Chiang SC, Ruggiano A, Narayan Singh A, Freire R, Hassanieh S, Domingo E, Vendrell I, Fischer R, Kessler BM, Maughan TS, El-Khamisy SF, Ramadan K. Nat Commun. 2020 Mar 9;11(1):1274. doi: 10.1038/s41467-020-15000-w. PubMed 32152270.
Backbone
  Vector backbone: pET21a(+)
  Vector type: Bacterial Expression
Growth in bacteria
  Bacterial resistance: Ampicillin, 100 μg/mL
  Growth temperature: 37°C
  Growth strain: DH5alpha
  Copy number: Low Copy
Gene/Insert
  Gene/Insert name: TEX264 (alt name: ZSIG11)
  Species: H. sapiens (human)
  Insert size (bp): 939
  Entrez Gene: TEX264 (a.k.a. ZSIG11)
  Promoter: T7
  Tag / fusion protein: His6 (C terminal on insert)
  Cloning method: Restriction Enzyme; 5′ cloning site NdeI (not destroyed); 3′ cloning site NotI (not destroyed)
Terms and licenses: Academic/Nonprofit Terms; Industry Terms: Not Available to Industry
How to cite: pET21a-TEX264_wt-His6 was a gift from Kristijan Ramadan (Addgene plasmid # 220214 ; http://n2t.net/addgene:220214 ; RRID:Addgene_220214)
