[The description below was written by a language model from this plasmid's Addgene catalogue record and pLannotate feature annotations shown in this document.]
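Description:
pET21a-TEX264_wt-His6 is a bacterial expression plasmid built on the pET21a(+) backbone for producing wild-type human TEX264 (also known as ZSIG11) in E. coli. The 939 bp coding sequence was inserted between the NdeI and NotI sites, both of which are retained, so that translation begins at the vector's own start codon and reads through into the vector-encoded C-terminal His6 tag used for metal-affinity purification. The automated annotation labels this tag as a fragment of a longer His tag, which is consistent with six histidines. It also flags a short "SET1" fragment between the tag and the terminator, which appears to be residual vector sequence rather than a designed fusion.

Expression is driven by a T7 promoter with an adjacent lac operator, followed by the efficient ribosome binding site from phage T7 gene 10 and closed by the T7 terminator. The plasmid carries its own lacI gene and promoter, so the lac repressor holds transcription off until IPTG or lactose is supplied. Transcription also requires a host that provides T7 RNA polymerase. Propagation relies on a pBR322-type ColE1 origin together with rop and the bom region, in line with the recorded low copy number. Selection is by ampicillin through the β-lactamase gene. An f1 origin permits single-stranded DNA production. The tetracycline-resistance fragments in the table are nonfunctional pBR322 remnants typical of pET vectors. The construct serves to generate recombinant His-tagged TEX264 for purification; the associated work concerns the role of TEX264 with p97 and SPRTN in resolving topoisomerase 1-DNA adducts.
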