Features (pLannotate 1.2.2; 19 found; start..end, strand, type, name):
     26..73      -  terminator     T7 terminator: transcription terminator for bacteriophage T7 RNA polymerase
     81..130     -  CDS            SET1 (fragment): solubility-enhancement tag derived from T7 phage gene 10B
    140..157     -  CDS            9xHis (fragment): 9xHis affinity tag
    173..1111    -  CDS            TEX264: TX264_HUMAN - Also known as ZSIG11 From Homo sapiens (Human).
   1119..1141    -  RBS            RBS: efficient ribosome binding site from bacteriophage T7 gene 10 (Olins and Rangwala, 1989)
   1156..1180    -  protein_bind   lac operator: The lac repressor binds to the lac operator to inhibit transcription in E. coli. This inhibition can be relieved by adding lactose or isopropyl-β-D-thiogalactopyranoside (IPTG). lac repressor encoded by lacI
   1181..1199    -  promoter       T7 promoter: promoter for bacteriophage T7 RNA polymerase
   1221..1500    +  CDS            TcR (fragment): tetracycline efflux protein; tet; confers resistance to tetracycline
   1508..1585    +  promoter       lacI promoter: lacI
   1586..2668    +  CDS            lacI: lac repressor; lacI; The lac repressor binds to the lac operator to inhibit transcription in E. coli. This inhibition can be relieved by adding lactose or isopropyl-β-D-thiogalactopyranoside (IPTG).
   2681..2702    +  protein_bind   CAP binding site: CAP binding activates transcription in the presence of cAMP. E. coli catabolite activator protein
   2717..3008    +  CDS            TcR (fragment): tetracycline efflux protein; tet; confers resistance to tetracycline
   3080..3460    -  CDS            YPB1_ECOLX: Protein predicted: Swiss-Prot protein existence level 4. From Escherichia coli.
   3477..3668    +  CDS            rop: Rop protein, which maintains plasmids at low copy number; rop
   3770..3909    +  misc_feature   bom: basis of mobility region from pBR322
   4095..4683    -  rep_origin     ori: high-copy-number ColE1/pMB1/pBR322/pUC origin of replication
   4854..5714    -  CDS            AmpR: β-lactamase; bla; confers resistance to ampicillin, carbenicillin, and related antibiotics
   5715..5819    -  promoter       AmpR promoter: bla
   5872..6300    -  rep_origin     f1 ori (sequence partly withheld): f1 bacteriophage origin of replication; arrow indicates direction of (+) strand synthesis
>Addgene plasmid #220214 | pET21a-TEX264_wt-His6 | addgene full sequence | sequence record 443905 | Addgene NGS Result
ATCCGGATATAGTTCCTCCTTTCAGCAAAAAACCCCTCAAGACCCGTTTAGAGGCCCCAAGGGGTTATGC
TAGTTATTGCTCAGCGGTGGCAGCAGCCAACTCAGCTTCCTTTCGGGCTTTGTTAGCAGCCGGATCTCAG
TGGTGGTGGTGGTGGTGCTCGAGTGCGGCCGCCTCCTTGCCCTTCTCAGGGGCAGTGGGCTCCCAGAGCC
ACTTGGTAGTCCCCAGGGGCTCAGTCCCAGGGTCCAGCCGTGACTCCCCTAAGGGCCCCTCGCCCTCCAA
GTCCAGCTCCTCAAAAGAGGAGCCGCTGGCACCTGACTCGCTGTAGCTGTGCTCGCTGCGGGTGTCACCG
TCATCCCAGCCACGGCTGCTCGCCCCAGGTGACAGTGTGGCAGCTGAAGTCTCCCGGCTGCCAGGGCTCA
CTTCCAAGCTTACAGAACTCGTGTCACTCATTGTGTCAGCTCCTGTGCCATCCACCTGGGTGTCAATGGC
CTCCACAAGCCCCCGCCATTTCCACTCTGTCTCCTTCATCTCAGGCACATAGAAGTCTCCCTGCCGTGCC
AGTGGGCACATGAAATGGATCTGGTCTTCCTGGTAGATCTCCAGCCGAGGATAGGCACACAGCTTCCGCT
CCTTGATGTAGGTGTCCAAGGCAGGATGGACACGGCGGGTAGCCAGCCAGATGGACAGAATGGTGGTGTA
GGGGAAGGTGGCTGTCACCACATGGCTGGGTGCCGGGAAGGAGAACACCTTGAAGCCAAATTTCTGGTAG
AGGTCGATGAGCTCAGGGGAGGGCGATTCCTCACCTTCACTCAGGATGCTGCCCACGGCACATCGGCACT
TATCAGGGGGCACCATGTGGGGGTTGTCATAGTAGACAGCGATGGAGCGGAGCTTGGGAGAGATGCTGCA
GCTCTCAGTGAAAAGCCGCCCAGTCTCACCATAGAGCCCCATGTGGAACTTGTAGGCCACAGTGACGTTG
CGGATGGGGGGTGACCCAGCACTCACTTCCACCCCAGCCAGTAGCCCTGAGTACCCGGCAAAGGCCAGCA
GCGTCAGCAGCAGTAAGAGAGTCAGGCCCCCAATCAGGCCCAGTAGTAGCAGGTCCGACATATGTATATC
TCCTTCTTAAAGTTAAACAAAATTATTTCTAGAGGGGAATTGTTATCCGCTCACAATTCCCCTATAGTGA
GTCGTATTAATTTCGCGGGATCGAGATCTCGATCCTCTACGCCGGACGCATCGTGGCCGGCATCACCGGC
GCCACAGGTGCGGTTGCTGGCGCCTATATCGCCGACATCACCGATGGGGAAGATCGGGCTCGCCACTTCG
GGCTCATGAGCGCTTGTTTCGGCGTGGGTATGGTGGCAGGCCCCGTGGCCGGGGGACTGTTGGGCGCCAT
CTCCTTGCATGCACCATTCCTTGCGGCGGCGGTGCTCAACGGCCTCAACCTACTACTGGGCTGCTTCCTA
ATGCAGGAGTCGCATAAGGGAGAGCGTCGAGATCCCGGACACCATCGAATGGCGCAAAACCTTTCGCGGT
ATGGCATGATAGCGCCCGGAAGAGAGTCAATTCAGGGTGGTGAATGTGAAACCAGTAACGTTATACGATG
TCGCAGAGTATGCCGGTGTCTCTTATCAGACCGTTTCCCGCGTGGTGAACCAGGCCAGCCACGTTTCTGC
GAAAACGCGGGAAAAAGTGGAAGCGGCGATGGCGGAGCTGAATTACATTCCCAACCGCGTGGCACAACAA
CTGGCGGGCAAACAGTCGTTGCTGATTGGCGTTGCCACCTCCAGTCTGGCCCTGCACGCGCCGTCGCAAA
TTGTCGCGGCGATTAAATCTCGCGCCGATCAACTGGGTGCCAGCGTGGTGGTGTCGATGGTAGAACGAAG
CGGCGTCGAAGCCTGTAAAGCGGCGGTGCACAATCTTCTCGCGCAACGCGTCAGTGGGCTGATCATTAAC
TATCCGCTGGATGACCAGGATGCCATTGCTGTGGAAGCTGCCTGCACTAATGTTCCGGCGTTATTTCTTG
ATGTCTCTGACCAGACACCCATCAACAGTATTATTTTCTCCCATGAAGACGGTACGCGACTGGGCGTGGA
GCATCTGGTCGCATTGGGTCACCAGCAAATCGCGCTGTTAGCGGGCCCATTAAGTTCTGTCTCGGCGCGT
CTGCGTCTGGCTGGCTGGCATAAATATCTCACTCGCAATCAAATTCAGCCGATAGCGGAACGGGAAGGCG
ACTGGAGTGCCATGTCCGGTTTTCAACAAACCATGCAAATGCTGAATGAGGGCATCGTTCCCACTGCGAT
GCTGGTTGCCAACGATCAGATGGCGCTGGGCGCAATGCGCGCCATTACCGAGTCCGGGCTGCGCGTTGGT
GCGGATATCTCGGTAGTGGGATACGACGATACCGAAGACAGCTCATGTTATATCCCGCCGTTAACCACCA
TCAAACAGGATTTTCGCCTGCTGGGGCAAACCAGCGTGGACCGCTTGCTGCAACTCTCTCAGGGCCAGGC
GGTGAAGGGCAATCAGCTGTTGCCCGTCTCACTGGTGAAAAGAAAAACCACCCTGGCGCCCAATACGCAA
ACCGCCTCTCCCCGCGCGTTGGCCGATTCATTAATGCAGCTGGCACGACAGGTTTCCCGACTGGAAAGCG
GGCAGTGAGCGCAACGCAATTAATGTAAGTTAGCTCACTCATTAGGCACCGGGATCTCGACCGATGCCCT
TGAGAGCCTTCAACCCAGTCAGCTCCTTCCGGTGGGCGCGGGGCATGACTATCGTCGCCGCACTTATGAC
TGTCTTCTTTATCATGCAACTCGTAGGACAGGTGCCGGCAGCGCTCTGGGTCATTTTCGGCGAGGACCGC
TTTCGCTGGAGCGCGACGATGATCGGCCTGTCGCTTGCGGTATTCGGAATCTTGCACGCCCTCGCTCAAG
CCTTCGTCACTGGTCCCGCCACCAAACGTTTCGGCGAGAAGCAGGCCATTATCGCCGGCATGGCGGCCCC
ACGGGTGCGCATGATCGTGCTCCTGTCGTTGAGGACCCGGCTAGGCTGGCGGGGTTGCCTTACTGGTTAG
CAGAATGAATCACCGATACGCGAGCGAACGTGAAGCGACTGCTGCTGCAAAACGTCTGCGACCTGAGCAA
CAACATGAATGGTCTTCGGTTTCCGTGTTTCGTAAAGTCTGGAAACGCGGAAGTCAGCGCCCTGCACCAT
TATGTTCCGGATCTGCATCGCAGGATGCTGCTGGCTACCCTGTGGAACACCTACATCTGTATTAACGAAG
CGCTGGCATTGACCCTGAGTGATTTTTCTCTGGTCCCGCCGCATCCATACCGCCAGTTGTTTACCCTCAC
AACGTTCCAGTAACCGGGCATGTTCATCATCAGTAACCCGTATCGTGAGCATCCTCTCTCGTTTCATCGG
TATCATTACCCCCATGAACAGAAATCCCCCTTACACGGAGGCATCAGTGACCAAACAGGAAAAAACCGCC
CTTAACATGGCCCGCTTTATCAGAAGCCAGACATTAACGCTTCTGGAGAAACTCAACGAGCTGGACGCGG
ATGAACAGGCAGACATCTGTGAATCGCTTCACGACCACGCTGATGAGCTTTACCGCAGCTGCCTCGCGCG
TTTCGGTGATGACGGTGAAAACCTCTGACACATGCAGCTCCCGGAGACGGTCACAGCTTGTCTGTAAGCG
GATGCCGGGAGCAGACAAGCCCGTCAGGGCGCGTCAGCGGGTGTTGGCGGGTGTCGGGGCGCAGCCATGA
CCCAGTCACGTAGCGATAGCGGAGTGTATACTGGCTTAACTATGCGGCATCAGAGCAGATTGTACTGAGA
GTGCACCATTGCGGTGTGAAATACCGCACAGATGCGTAAGGAGAAAATACCGCATCAGGCGCTCTTCCGC
TTCCTCGCTCACTGACTCGCTGCGCTCGGTCGTTCGGCTGCGGCGAGCGGTATCAGCTCACTCAAAGGCG
GTAATACGGTTATCCACAGAATCAGGGGATAACGCAGGAAAGAACATGTGAGCAAAAGGCCAGCAAAAGG
CCAGGAACCGTAAAAAGGCCGCGTTGCTGGCGTTTTTCCATAGGCTCCGCCCCCCTGACGAGCATCACAA
AAATCGACGCTCAAGTCAGAGGTGGCGAAACCCGACAGGACTATAAAGATACCAGGCGTTTCCCCCTGGA
AGCTCCCTCGTGCGCTCTCCTGTTCCGACCCTGCCGCTTACCGGATACCTGTCCGCCTTTCTCCCTTCGG
GAAGCGTGGCGCTTTCTCATAGCTCACGCTGTAGGTATCTCAGTTCGGTGTAGGTCGTTCGCTCCAAGCT
GGGCTGTGTGCACGAACCCCCCGTTCAGCCCGACCGCTGCGCCTTATCCGGTAACTATCGTCTTGAGTCC
AACCCGGTAAGACACGACTTATCGCCACTGGCAGCAGCCACTGGTAACAGGATTAGCAGAGCGAGGTATG
TAGGCGGTGCTACAGAGTTCTTGAAGTGGTGGCCTAACTACGGCTACACTAGAAGGACAGTATTTGGTAT
CTGCGCTCTGCTGAAGCCAGTTACCTTCGGAAAAAGAGTTGGTAGCTCTTGATCCGGCAAACAAACCACC
GCTGGTAGCGGTGGTTTTTTTGTTTGCAAGCAGCAGATTACGCGCAGAAAAAAAGGATCTCAAGAAGATC
CTTTGATCTTTTCTACGGGGTCTGACGCTCAGTGGAACGAAAACTCACGTTAAGGGATTTTGGTCATGAG
ATTATCAAAAAGGATCTTCACCTAGATCCTTTTAAATTAAAAATGAAGTTTTAAATCAATCTAAAGTATA
TATGAGTAAACTTGGTCTGACAGTTACCAATGCTTAATCAGTGAGGCACCTATCTCAGCGATCTGTCTAT
TTCGTTCATCCATAGTTGCCTGACTCCCCGTCGTGTAGATAACTACGATACGGGAGGGCTTACCATCTGG
CCCCAGTGCTGCAATGATACCGCGAGACCCACGCTCACCGGCTCCAGATTTATCAGCAATAAACCAGCCA
GCCGGAAGGGCCGAGCGCAGAAGTGGTCCTGCAACTTTATCCGCCTCCATCCAGTCTATTAATTGTTGCC
GGGAAGCTAGAGTAAGTAGTTCGCCAGTTAATAGTTTGCGCAACGTTGTTGCCATTGCTGCAGGCATCGT
GGTGTCACGCTCGTCGTTTGGTATGGCTTCATTCAGCTCCGGTTCCCAACGATCAAGGCGAGTTACATGA
TCCCCCATGTTGTGCAAAAAAGCGGTTAGCTCCTTCGGTCCTCCGATCGTTGTCAGAAGTAAGTTGGCCG
CAGTGTTATCACTCATGGTTATGGCAGCACTGCATAATTCTCTTACTGTCATGCCATCCGTAAGATGCTT
TTCTGTGACTGGTGAGTACTCAACCAAGTCATTCTGAGAATAGTGTATGCGGCGACCGAGTTGCTCTTGC
CCGGCGTCAATACGGGATAATACCGCGCCACATAGCAGAACTTTAAAAGTGCTCATCATTGGAAAACGTT
CTTCGGGGCGAAAACTCTCAAGGATCTTACCGCTGTTGAGATCCAGTTCGATGTAACCCACTCGTGCACC
CAACTGATCTTCAGCATCTTTTACTTTCACCAGCGTTTCTGGGTGAGCAAAAACAGGAAGGCAAAATGCC
GCAAAAAAGGGAATAAGGGCGACACGGAAATGTTGAATACTCATACTCTTCCTTTTTCAATATTATTGAA
GCATTTATCAGGGTTATTGTCTCATGAGCGGATACATATTTGAATGTATTTAGAAAAATAAACAAATAGG
GGTTCCGCGCACATTTCCCCGAAAAGTGCCACCTAAATTGTAAGCGTTAATATTTTGTTAAAATTCGCGT
TAAATTTTTGTTAAATCAGCTCATTTTTTAACCAATAGGCCGAAATCGGCAAAATCCCTTATAAATCAAA
AGAATAGACCGAGATAGGGT
[37 nt withheld, positions 5971-6007]
AAAGAACGTGGACTCCAACGTCAAAGG
[49 nt withheld, positions 6035-6083]
T
[91 nt withheld, positions 6085-6175]
G
[124 nt withheld, positions 6177-6300]
CCCATTCGCCA
