>Addgene plasmid #220214 | pET21a-TEX264_wt-His6 | depositor partial sequence | sequence record 430268 | Partial Sequence
CCTCTAGAAATAATTTTGTTTAACTTTAAGAAGGAGATATACATATGTCGGACCTGCTACTACTGGGCCT
GATTGGGGGCCTGACTCTCTTACTGCTGCTGACGCTGCTGGCCTTTGCCGGGTACTCAGGGCTACTGGCT
GGGGTGGAAGTGAGTGCTGGGTCACCCCCCATCCGCAACGTCACTGTGGCCTACAAGTTCCACATGGGGC
TCTATGGTGAGACTGGGCGGCTTTTCACTGAGAGCTGCAGCATCTCTCCCAAGCTCCGCTCCATCGCTGT
CTACTATGACAACCCCCACATGGTGCCCCCTGATAAGTGCCGATGTGCCGTGGGCAGCATCCTGAGTGAA
GGTGAGGAATCGCCCTCCCCTGAGCTCATCGACCTCTACCAGAAATTTGGCTTCAAGGTGTTCTCCTTCC
CGGCACCCAGCCATGTGGTGACAGCCACCTTCCCCTACACCACCATTCTGTCCATCTGGCTGGCTACCCG
CCGTGTCCATCCTGCCTTGGACACCTACATCAAGGAGCGGAAGCTGTGTGCCTATCCTCGGCTGGAGATC
TACCAGGAAGACCAGATCCATTTCATGTGCCCACTGGCACGGCAGGGAGACTTCTATGTGCCTGAGATGA
AGGAGACAGAGTGGAAATGGCGGGGGCTTGTGGAGGCCATTGACACCCAGGTGGATGGCACAGGAGCTGA
CACAATGAGTGACACGAGTTCTGTAAGCTTGGAAGTGAGCCCTGGCAGCCGGGAGACTTCAGCTGCCACA
CTGTCACCTGGGGCGAGCAGCCGTGGCTGGGATGACGGTGACACCCGCAGCGAGCACAGCTACAGCGAGT
CAGGTGCCAGCGGCTCCTCTTTTGAGGAGCTGGACTTGGAGGGCGAGGGGCCCTTAGGGGAGTCACGGCT
GGACCCTGGGACTGAGCCCCTGGGGACTACCAAGTGGCTCTGGGAGCCCACTGCCCCTGAGAAGGGCAAG
GAGGCGGCCGCACTCGAGCACCACCACCACCACCACTGAGATCCGGCTGCTAACAAAGCCCGAAAGGAAG
